Addgene plasmid #172655: PB-HD118
Purpose: Expressing paired pegRNAs from human U6 and H1 promoters to make 118-bp deletion on HPRT1 gene
Depositing lab: Jay Shendure. Publication: Precise genomic deletions using paired prime editing. Choi J, Chen W, Suiter CC, Lee C, Chardon FM, Yang W, Leith A, Daza RM, Martin B, Shendure J. Nat Biotechnol. 2021 Oct 14. pii: 10.1038/s41587-021-01025-z. doi: 10.1038/s41587-021-01025-z. PubMed 34650269.
Backbone
  Vector backbone: piggyBAC-U6-BlastR
  Vector type: CRISPR
  Selectable markers: Blasticidin
Growth in bacteria
  Bacterial resistance: Ampicillin, 100 μg/mL
  Growth temperature: 30°C
  Growth strain: NEB Stable
  Copy number: High Copy
Gene/Insert
  Gene/Insert name: pegRNA-HD118A/pegRNA-HD118B
  gRNA/shRNA sequence: unspecified
  Species: Synthetic
  Cloning method: Restriction Enzyme; 5′ cloning site unknown (unknown if destroyed); 3′ cloning site unknown (unknown if destroyed)
  Sequencing primers: 5′ GACTATCATATGCTTACCGT
Terms and licenses: Academic/Nonprofit Terms; Industry Terms: Not Available to Industry
Depositor comments: Please visit https://www.biorxiv.org/content/10.1101/2020.12.30.424891v1 for bioRxiv preprint.
How to cite: PB-HD118 was a gift from Jay Shendure (Addgene plasmid # 172655 ; http://n2t.net/addgene:172655 ; RRID:Addgene_172655)
