[The description below was written by a language model from this plasmid's Addgene catalogue record and pLannotate feature annotations shown in this document.]
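Description:
PB-HD118 is a 6.7 kb CRISPR-type plasmid built on the piggyBAC-U6-BlastR backbone. It expresses a pair of prime editing guide RNAs (pegRNA-HD118A and pegRNA-HD118B) in mammalian cells to program a precise 118-bp deletion in the human HPRT1 gene by paired prime editing. It is propagated in E. coli through a high-copy ColE1/pUC-type origin with ampicillin selection from the β-lactamase gene. It also retains an f1 phage origin and remnants of a lacZα/lac promoter cloning region.

The payload is two tandem RNA polymerase III cassettes in the same orientation. A human U6 promoter is followed by a Streptococcus pyogenes Cas9 guide RNA scaffold, and a human H1 promoter is followed by a second copy of the same scaffold. Using two different promoters lets both pegRNAs be transcribed from one plasmid without duplicating the promoter sequence. The spacer and 3′ extension sequences are not specified in the record.

Downstream, an EF-1α core promoter joined to a truncated HTLV-1 5′ LTR segment, a common composite promoter arrangement, drives the blasticidin S deaminase gene. This is followed by a WPRE fragment and an SV40 polyadenylation signal, giving blasticidin selection in mammalian cells.

The backbone name implies piggyBac transposon delivery, which would allow genomic integration of the pegRNA and selection cassettes when a transposase is supplied. However, the automated annotation does not label piggyBac terminal repeats. The short hits to lambda portal protein B flanking the cassette region are probably incidental matches. No Cas9 nickase–reverse transcriptase prime editor is encoded, so it must be supplied separately.
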