Features (pLannotate 1.2.2; 22 found; start..end, strand, type, name):
    235..823     -  rep_origin     ori: high-copy-number ColE1/pMB1/pBR322/pUC origin of replication
    994..1854    -  CDS            AmpR: β-lactamase; bla; confers resistance to ampicillin, carbenicillin, and related antibiotics
   1855..1959    -  promoter       AmpR promoter: bla
   2012..2440    -  rep_origin     f1 ori (sequence partly withheld): f1 bacteriophage origin of replication; arrow indicates direction of (+) strand synthesis
   2445..2600    -  CDS            lacZα (fragment): LacZα fragment of β-galactosidase; lacZ fragment
   2602..2721    +  CDS            B (fragment): PORTL_LAMBD - Experimental evidence at protein level: Swiss-Prot protein existence level 1. Forms the portal vertex of the capsid (PubMed:6228056, PubMed:6232391). This portal plays critical roles in head assembly, genome packaging, neck/tail attachment, and genome ejection (Probable). The portal protein multimerizes as a single ring-shaped homododecamer arranged around a central channel (PubMed:6232391). Binds to the terminase subunits to form the packaging machine (PubMed:7799432). From Escherichia phage lambda (Bacteriophage lambda).
   3215..3455    +  promoter       U6 promoter: RNA polymerase III promoter for human U6 snRNA
   3485..3560    +  misc_RNA       gRNA scaffold: guide RNA scaffold for the Streptococcus pyogenes CRISPR/Cas9 system
   3609..3648    -  CDS            lacZα (fragment): LacZα fragment of β-galactosidase; lacZ fragment
   3651..3860    +  promoter       H1 promoter: human H1 RNA promoter
   3895..3970    +  misc_RNA       gRNA scaffold: guide RNA scaffold for the Streptococcus pyogenes CRISPR/Cas9 system
   4095..4306    +  promoter       EF-1α core promoter: core promoter for human elongation factor EF-1α
   4319..4587    +  LTR            5' LTR (truncated): truncated 5' long terminal repeat (LTR) from human T-cell leukemia virus (HTLV) type 1
   4613..5008    +  CDS            BSD: blasticidin S deaminase; Aspergillus terreus BSD; confers resistance to blasticidin
   5015..5121    +  misc_feature   WPRE (fragment): woodchuck hepatitis virus posttranscriptional regulatory element
   5130..5251    +  polyA_signal   SV40 poly(A) signal: SV40 polyadenylation signal
   5269..5361    +  ncRNA          G-CSF SLDE: Accession: RF00183 - G-CSF factor stem-loop destabilising element (SLDE)
   6058..6525    +  CDS            B (fragment): PORTL_LAMBD - Experimental evidence at protein level: Swiss-Prot protein existence level 1. Forms the portal vertex of the capsid (PubMed:6228056, PubMed:6232391). This portal plays critical roles in head assembly, genome packaging, neck/tail attachment, and genome ejection (Probable). The portal protein multimerizes as a single ring-shaped homododecamer arranged around a central channel (PubMed:6232391). Binds to the terminase subunits to form the packaging machine (PubMed:7799432). From Escherichia phage lambda (Bacteriophage lambda).
   6563..6579    -  protein_bind   lac operator: The lac repressor binds to the lac operator to inhibit transcription in E. coli. This inhibition can be relieved by adding lactose or isopropyl-β-D-thiogalactopyranoside (IPTG). lac repressor encoded by lacI
   6587..6617    -  promoter       lac promoter: promoter for the E. coli lac operon
   6632..6653    -  protein_bind   CAP binding site: CAP binding activates transcription in the presence of cAMP. E. coli catabolite activator protein
   6666..52      -  CDS            lacI (fragment) (across the origin): lac repressor; lacI; The lac repressor binds to the lac operator to inhibit transcription in E. coli. This inhibition can be relieved by adding lactose or isopropyl-β-D-thiogalactopyranoside (IPTG).
>Addgene plasmid #172655 | PB-HD118 | addgene full sequence | sequence record 345455 | Addgene NGS Result
GCATTAATGAATCGGCCAACGCGCGGGGAGAGGCGGTTTGCGTATTGGGCGCTCTTCCGCTTCCTCGCTC
ACTGACTCGCTGCGCTCGGTCGTTCGGCTGCGGCGAGCGGTATCAGCTCACTCAAAGGCGGTAATACGGT
TATCCACAGAATCAGGGGATAACGCAGGAAAGAACATGTGAGCAAAAGGCCAGCAAAAGGCCAGGAACCG
TAAAAAGGCCGCGTTGCTGGCGTTTTTCCATAGGCTCCGCCCCCCTGACGAGCATCACAAAAATCGACGC
TCAAGTCAGAGGTGGCGAAACCCGACAGGACTATAAAGATACCAGGCGTTTCCCCCTGGAAGCTCCCTCG
TGCGCTCTCCTGTTCCGACCCTGCCGCTTACCGGATACCTGTCCGCCTTTCTCCCTTCGGGAAGCGTGGC
GCTTTCTCATAGCTCACGCTGTAGGTATCTCAGTTCGGTGTAGGTCGTTCGCTCCAAGCTGGGCTGTGTG
CACGAACCCCCCGTTCAGCCCGACCGCTGCGCCTTATCCGGTAACTATCGTCTTGAGTCCAACCCGGTAA
GACACGACTTATCGCCACTGGCAGCAGCCACTGGTAACAGGATTAGCAGAGCGAGGTATGTAGGCGGTGC
TACAGAGTTCTTGAAGTGGTGGCCTAACTACGGCTACACTAGAAGAACAGTATTTGGTATCTGCGCTCTG
CTGAAGCCAGTTACCTTCGGAAAAAGAGTTGGTAGCTCTTGATCCGGCAAACAAACCACCGCTGGTAGCG
GTGGTTTTTTTGTTTGCAAGCAGCAGATTACGCGCAGAAAAAAAGGATCTCAAGAAGATCCTTTGATCTT
TTCTACGGGGTCTGACGCTCAGTGGAACGAAAACTCACGTTAAGGGATTTTGGTCATGAGATTATCAAAA
AGGATCTTCACCTAGATCCTTTTAAATTAAAAATGAAGTTTTAAATCAATCTAAAGTATATATGAGTAAA
CTTGGTCTGACAGTTACCAATGCTTAATCAGTGAGGCACCTATCTCAGCGATCTGTCTATTTCGTTCATC
CATAGTTGCCTGACTCCCCGTCGTGTAGATAACTACGATACGGGAGGGCTTACCATCTGGCCCCAGTGCT
GCAATGATACCGCGAGACCCACGCTCACCGGCTCCAGATTTATCAGCAATAAACCAGCCAGCCGGAAGGG
CCGAGCGCAGAAGTGGTCCTGCAACTTTATCCGCCTCCATCCAGTCTATTAATTGTTGCCGGGAAGCTAG
AGTAAGTAGTTCGCCAGTTAATAGTTTGCGCAACGTTGTTGCCATTGCTACAGGCATCGTGGTGTCACGC
TCGTCGTTTGGTATGGCTTCATTCAGCTCCGGTTCCCAACGATCAAGGCGAGTTACATGATCCCCCATGT
TGTGCAAAAAAGCGGTTAGCTCCTTCGGTCCTCCGATCGTTGTCAGAAGTAAGTTGGCCGCAGTGTTATC
ACTCATGGTTATGGCAGCACTGCATAATTCTCTTACTGTCATGCCATCCGTAAGATGCTTTTCTGTGACT
GGTGAGTACTCAACCAAGTCATTCTGAGAATAGTGTATGCGGCGACCGAGTTGCTCTTGCCCGGCGTCAA
TACGGGATAATACCGCGCCACATAGCAGAACTTTAAAAGTGCTCATCATTGGAAAACGTTCTTCGGGGCG
AAAACTCTCAAGGATCTTACCGCTGTTGAGATCCAGTTCGATGTAACCCACTCGTGCACCCAACTGATCT
TCAGCATCTTTTACTTTCACCAGCGTTTCTGGGTGAGCAAAAACAGGAAGGCAAAATGCCGCAAAAAAGG
GAATAAGGGCGACACGGAAATGTTGAATACTCATACTCTTCCTTTTTCAATATTATTGAAGCATTTATCA
GGGTTATTGTCTCATGAGCGGATACATATTTGAATGTATTTAGAAAAATAAACAAATAGGGGTTCCGCGC
ACATTTCCCCGAAAAGTGCCACCTAAATTGTAAGCGTTAATATTTTGTTAAAATTCGCGTTAAATTTTTG
TTAAATCAGCTCATTTTTTAACCAATAGGCCGAAATCGGCAAAATCCCTTATAAATCAAAAGAATAGACC
GAGATAGGGT
[37 nt withheld, positions 2111-2147]
AAAGAACGTGGACTCCAACGTCAAAGG
[49 nt withheld, positions 2175-2223]
T
[91 nt withheld, positions 2225-2315]
G
[124 nt withheld, positions 2317-2440]
CCCATTCGCCATTCAGGCTGCGCAACTGTTGGGAAGGGCGATCGGTGCGGGCCTCTTCGCTATTACGCCA
GCTGGCGAAAGGGGGATGTGCTGCAAGGCGATTAAGTTGGGTAACGCCAGGGTTTTCCCAGTCACGACGT
TGTAAAACGACGGCCAGTGAGCGCGCCTCGTTCATTCACGTTTTTGAACCCGTGGAGGACGGGCAGACTC
GCGGTGCAAATGTGTTTTACAGCGTGATGGAGCAGATGAAGATGCTCGACACGCTGCAGAACACGCAGCT
AGATTAACCCTAGAAAGATAATCATATTGTGACGTACGTTAAAGATAATCATGTGTAAAATTGACGCATG
TGTTTTATCGGTCTGTATATCGAGGTTTATTTATTAATTTGAATAGATATTAAGTTTTATTATATTTACA
CTTACATACTAATAATAAATTCAACAAACAATTTATTTATGTTTATTTATTTATTAAAAAAAACAAAAAC
TCAAAATTTCTTCTATAAAGTAACAAAACTTTTATGAGGGACAGCCCCCCCCCAAAGCCCCCAGGGATGT
AATTACGTCCCTCCCCCGCTAGGGGGCAGCAGCGAGCCGCCCGGGGCTCCGCTCCGGTCCGGCGCTCCCC
CCGCATCCCCGAGCCGGCAGCGTGCGGGGACAGCCCGGGCACGGGGAAGGTGGCACGGGATCGCTTTCCT
CTGAACGCTTCTCGCTGCTCTTTGAGCCTGCAGACACCTGGGGGGATACGGGGAAAAGGCCTCCACGGCC
AAGAGAGGGCCTATTTCCCATGATTCCTTCATATTTGCATATACGATACAAGGCTGTTAGAGAGATAATT
AGAATTAATTTGACTGTAAACACAAAGATATTAGTACAAAATACGTGACGTAGAAAGTAATAATTTCTTG
GGTAGTTTGCAGTTTTAAAATTATGTTTTAAAATGGACTATCATATGCTTACCGTAACTTGAAAGTATTT
CGATTTCTTGGCTTTATATATCTTGTGGAAAGGACGAAACACCGAACCTCTCGGCTTTCCCGCGGTTTTA
GAGCTAGAAATAGCAAGTTAAAATAAGGCTAGTCCGTTATCAACTTGAAAAAGTGGCACCGAGTCGGTGC
AGGGCCGGCAGGCCGAGCTGCTCACCACGACGGGGAAAGCCGAGATTTTTTTCCCAGTCACGACGTTGTA
AAACGACGGCCAGTGAATTCGAACGCTGACGTCATCAACCCGCTCCAAGGAATCGCGGGCCCAGTGTCAC
TAGGCGGGAACACCCAGCGCGCGTGCGCCCTGGCAGGAAGATGGCTGTGAGGGACAGGGGAGTGGCGCCC
TGCAATATTTGCATGTCGCTATGTGTTCTGGGAAATCACCATAAACGTGAAATGTCTTTGGATTTGGGAA
TCTTATAAGTTCTGTATGAGGACCACAGATCCCCAGCTGCTCACCACGACGCCAGTTTTAGAGCTAGAAA
TAGCAAGTTAAAATAAGGCTAGTCCGTTATCAACTTGAAAAAGTGGCACCGAGTCGGTGCACGAGCCCTC
AGGCGAACCTCTCGGCTTTCCCCGTCGTGGTGAGCTTTTTTTAAGCTTGGCGTAACTAGATCTTGAGACA
AACGCGGCCGCGAAGGATCTGCGATCGCTCCGGTGCCCGTCAGTGGGCAGAGCGCACATCGCCCACAGTC
CCCGAGAAGTTGGGGGGAGGGGTCGGCAATTGAACGGGTGCCTAGAGAAGGTGGCGCGGGGTAAACTGGG
AAAGTGATGTCGTGTACTGGCTCCGCCTTTTTCCCGAGGGTGGGGGAGAACCGTATATAAGTGCAGTAGT
CGCCGTGAACGTTCTTTTTCGCAACGGGTTTGCCGCCAGAACACAGCTGAAGCTTCGAGGGGCTCGCATC
TCTCCTTCACGCGCCCGCCGCCCTACCTGAGGCCGCCATCCACGCCGGTTGAGTCGCGTTCTGCCGCCTC
CCGCCTGTGGTGCCTCCTGAACTGCGTCCGCCGTCTAGGTAAGTTTAAAGCTCAGGTCGAGACCGGGCCT
TTGTCCGGCGCTCCCTTGGAGCCTACCTAGACTCAGCCGGCTCTCCACGCTTTGCCTGACCCTGCTTGCT
CAACTCTACGTCTTTGTTTCGTTTTCTGTTCTGCGCCGTTACAGATCCAAGCTGTGACCGGCGCCTACCG
TCATGGCCAAGCCTTTGTCTCAAGAAGAATCCACCCTCATTGAAAGAGCAACGGCTACAATCAACAGCAT
CCCCATCTCTGAAGACTACAGCGTCGCCAGCGCAGCTCTCTCTAGCGACGGCCGCATCTTCACTGGTGTC
AATGTATATCATTTTACTGGGGGACCTTGTGCAGAACTCGTGGTGCTGGGCACTGCTGCTGCGGCAGCTG
GCAACCTGACTTGTATCGTCGCGATCGGAAATGAGAACAGGGGCATCTTGAGCCCCTGCGGACGGTGCCG
ACAGGTGCTTCTCGATCTGCATCCTGGGATCAAAGCCATAGTGAAGGACAGTGATGGACAGCCGACGGCA
GTTGGGATTCGTGAATTGCTGCCCTCTGGTTATGTGTGGGAGGGCTAAACGCGTAATCAACCTCTGGATT
ACAAAATTTGTGAAAGATTGACTGGTATTCTTAACTATGTTGCTCCTTTTACGCTATGTGGATACGCTGC
TTTAATGCCTTTGTATCATGCGTTAACTAAACTTGTTTATTGCAGCTTATAATGGTTACAAATAAAGCAA
TAGCATCACAAATTTCACAAATAAAGCATTTTTTTCACTGCATTCTAGTTGTGGTTTGTCCAAACTCATC
AATGTATCTTATCATGTCTGGAATTGACTCAAATGATGTCAATTAGTCTATCAGAAGCTCATCTGGTCTC
CCTTCCGGGGGACAAGACATCCCTGTTTAATATTTAAACAGCAGTGTTCCCAAACTGGGTTCTTATATCC
CTTGCTCTGGTCAACCAGGTTGCAGGGTTTCCTGTCCTCACAGGAACGAAGTCCCTAAAGAAACAGTGGC
AGCCAGGTTTAGCCCCGGAATTGACTGGATTCCTTTTTTAGGGCCCATTGGTATGGCTTTTTCCCCGTAT
CCCCCCAGGTGTCTGCAGGCTCAAAGAGCAGCGAGAAGCGTTCAGAGGAAAGCGATCCCGTGCCACCTTC
CCCGTGCCCGGGCTGTCCCCGCACGCTGCCGGCTCGGGGATGCGGGGGGAGCGCCGGACCGGAGCGGAGC
CCCGGGCGGCTCGCTGCTGCCCCCTAGCGGGGGAGGGACGTAATTACATCCCTGGGGGCTTTGGGGGGGG
GCTGTCCCTGATATCTATAACAAGAAAATATATATATAATAAGTTATCACGTAAGTAGAACATGAAATAA
CAATATAATTATCGTATGAGTTAAATCTTAAAAGTCACGTAAAAGATAATCATGCGTCATTTTGACTCAC
GCGGTCGTTATAGTTCAAAATCAGTGACACTTACCGCATTGACAAGCACGCCTCACGGGAGCTCCAAGCG
GCGACTGAGATGTCCTAAATGCACAGCGACGGATTCGCGCTATTTAGAAAGAGAGAGCAATATTTCAAGA
ATGCATGCGTCAATTTTACGCAGACTATCTTTCTAGGGTTAATCTAGCTGCATCAGGATCATATCGTCGG
GTCTTTTTTCCGGCTCAGTCATCGCCCAAGCTGGCGCTATCTGGGCATCGGGGAGGAAGAAGCCCGTGCC
TTTTCCCGCGAGGTTGAAGCGGCATGGAAAGAGTTTGCCGAGGATGACTGCTGCTGCATTGACGTTGAGC
GAAAACGCACGTTTACCATGATGATTCGGGAAGGTGTGGCCATGCACGCCTTTAACGGTGAACTGTTCGT
TCAGGCCACCTGGGATACCAGTTCGTCGCGGCTTTTCCGGACACAGTTCCGGATGGTCAGCCCGAAGCGC
ATCAGCAACCCGAACAATACCGGCGACAGCCGGAACTGCCGTGCCGGTGTGCAGATTAATGACAGCGGTG
CGGCGCTGGGATATTACGTCAGCGAGGACGGGTATCCTGGCTGGATGCCGCAGAAATGGACATGGATACC
CCGTGAGTTACCCGGCGGGCGCGCTTGGCGTAATCATGGTCATAGCTGTTTCCTGTGTGAAATTGTTATC
CGCTCACAATTCCACACAACATACGAGCCGGAAGCATAAAGTGTAAAGCCTGGGGTGCCTAATGAGTGAG
CTAACTCACATTAATTGCGTTGCGCTCACTGCCCGCTTTCCAGTCGGGAAACCTGTCGTGCCAGCT
